>Addgene plasmid #28085 | vipr1_R (OZ560) | depositor partial sequence | sequence record 13299 | Author sequence
TCTAGACCCGGGGAGCGCCCCTTCCAGTGTCGCATTTGCATGCGGAACTTTTCGCAGCAGAGCAGCCTTC
TCCGCCATACCCGTACTCATACCGGTGAAAAACCGTTTCAGTGTCGGATCTGTATGCGAAATTTCTCCCA
GAGGCCGAACTTGGCCCGGCATCTACGTACGCACACCGGCGAGAAGCCATTCCAATGCCGAATATGCATG
CGCAACTTCAGTCAGGGGGGCCACCTGAAGCGCCACCTAAAAACCCACCTGAGGGGATCC
