>Addgene plasmid #28085 | vipr1_R (OZ560) | addgene partial sequence | sequence record 34384 | 28085 with OK-61 (5' GGGTAGTACGATGACGGAACCTGTC 3')
AAAATCCAAGCTTTGGCGGCCGCTGACTACAAAGACGATGATGACAAATCTAGACCCGGGGAGCGCCCCT
TCCAGTGTCGCATTTGCATGCGGAACTTTTCGCAGCAGAGCAGCCTTCTCCGCCATACCCGTACTCATAC
CGGTGAAAAACCGTTTCAGTGTCGGATCTGTATGCGAAATTTCTCCCAGAGGCCGAACTTGGCCCGGCAT
CTACGTACGCACACCGGCGAGAAGCCATTCCAATGCCGAATATGCATGCGCAACTTCAGTCAGGGGGGCC
ACCTGAAGCGCCACCTAAAAACCCACCTGAGGGGATCCTCTGCACAGTAGTAACTAGAGACTAGAAAAAG
GCCGACAAGTCCCGCTCCGCTGAAGATCCTGGCGTAATAGCGAAGAGGCCCGCACCGATCGCCCTTCCCA
ACAGTTGCGCAGCCTGAATGGCGAATGGG
[124 nt withheld, positions 450-573]
C
[91 nt withheld, positions 575-665]
A
[49 nt withheld, positions 667-715]
CCTTTGACGTTGGAGTCCACGTTCTTTAATAGTGGACTCTTGTTCCAAACTGGAAACAACACTCAACCCT
ATCTCGGTCTATTCTTTTGATTTATAAGGGATTTTGCCGATTCGC
