[The description below was written by a language model from this plasmid's Addgene catalogue record.]
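Description:
vipr1_R (OZ560) is a low-copy bacterial plasmid built on the MG414 backbone (about 5.5 kb without insert) and selected with kanamycin. It carries a roughly 270 bp insert encoding an engineered zinc finger array, cloned between XbaI and BamHI sites that both remain intact, so the array can be excised and moved into other vectors. The record notes that the plasmid needs a host carrying the lacIq allele of the lac repressor, which suggests that expression of the array is under lac-type control. However, the promoter, origin of replication and any fusion partners are not stated, and no feature table is provided.

The array was produced by the OPEN (oligomerized pool engineering) selection approach. It is designed to recognise a nine-base-pair "right" half-site within the zebrafish gene vipr1 (vasoactive intestinal polypeptide receptor 1-like). The plasmid does not contain any vipr1 sequence itself. In a bacterial two-hybrid assay, the array's binding to its intended site gave about 7.3-fold transcriptional activation.

The construct is a source of DNA-binding domain rather than a ready-to-use nuclease. To generate targeted mutations, the zinc finger coding fragment must be subcloned into a zinc finger nuclease expression vector to create a FokI fusion. That fusion must then be paired with the one made from the complementary left half-site plasmid, vipr_L (OZ559), so that the two FokI domains can dimerise and cleave at the locus. According to the depositor, the array had not yet been tested for nuclease activity, meaning its ability to induce mutations at the intended zebrafish locus.
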