Addgene plasmid #28085: vipr1_R (OZ560)
Depositing lab: Keith Joung. Depositing organization: Massachusetts General Hospital. Publication: Rapid "open-source" engineering of customized zinc-finger nucleases for highly efficient gene modification. Maeder ML, Thibodeau-Beganny S, Osiak A, Wright DA, Anthony RM, Eichtinger M, Jiang T, Foley JE, Winfrey RJ, Townsend JA, Unger-Wallace E, Sander JD, Muller-Lerch F, Fu F, Pearlberg J, Goebel C, Dassie JP, Pruett-Miller SM, Porteus MH, Sgroi DC, Iafrate AJ, Dobbs D, McCray PB, Cathomen T, Voytas DF, Joung JK. Mol Cell. 2008 Jul 25. 31(2):294-301. 10.1016/j.molcel.2008.06.016 PubMed 18657511.
Backbone
  Vector backbone: MG414
  Backbone size w/o insert (bp): 5493
  Vector type: Zebrafish Targeting
Growth in bacteria
  Bacterial resistance: Kanamycin, 50 μg/mL
  Growth temperature: 37°C
  Growth strain: XL1 Blue
  Growth instructions: Requires a bacterial strain such as XL1 Blue, that expresses the lacIq allele of lac repressor
  Copy number: Low Copy
Gene/Insert
  Gene/Insert name: Zinc finger array targeting vipr1 (alt name: vasoactive intestinal polypeptide receptor 1-like)
  Species: D. rerio (zebrafish)
  Insert size (bp): 270
  GenBank ID: ENSDARG00000028878
  Entrez Gene: LOC100334247
  Cloning method: Restriction Enzyme; 5′ cloning site XbaI (not destroyed); 3′ cloning site BamHI (not destroyed)
  Sequencing primers: 5′ OK.61 GGGTAGTACGATGACGGAACCTGTC
Terms and licenses: Academic/Nonprofit Terms; Industry Terms: Not Available to Industry
Depositor comments: This plasmid encodes a zinc finger array targeting half of a target sequence in the zebrafish gene vipr1 (see below). Please note that this plasmid does NOT contain the vipr1 sequence. Users must order the complementary plasmid vipr_L (OZ559) [Addgene plasmid 28084] in order to create a zinc finger nuclease (ZFN) pair to introduce targeted mutations into this specific zebrafish gene. Users will also need to clone the zinc finger (ZF) insert of this plasmid into a zinc finger nuclease (ZFN) vector to express a FOKI fusion product. Examples of possible ZFN expression vectors that can be used are: pST1374 (Addgene plasmid 13426), pMLM290 (Addgene plasmid 21872), pMLM292 (Addgene plasmid 21873), pMLM800 (Addgene plasmid 27202) and pMLM802 (Addgene plasmid 27203). This zinc finger array was tested for binding activity to the sequence 5'-GGAGAAGTA-3' in a bacterial two hybrid assay, and resulted in 7.29 fold activation. However, this array has not yet been tested for activity as a zinc finger nuclease (i.e. for its ability to induce mutations at the intended locus). Scientists using this zinc finger array in a publication should notify and acknowledge NIH grant number R01 GM088040 in the publication. Other Articles: "Oligomerized pool engineering (OPEN): an 'open-source' protocol for making customized zinc-finger arrays." Maeder ML et al. (Nat Protoc. 2009 Sept 17. 4(10):1471-1501. Pubmed ID: 19798082 "Targeted mutagenesis in zebrafish using customized zinc-finger nucleases." Foley JE et al. (Nat Protoc. 2009 Dec 3. 4(12):1855-1867. Pubmed ID: 20010934
How to cite: vipr1_R (OZ560) was a gift from Keith Joung (Addgene plasmid # 28085 ; http://n2t.net/addgene:28085 ; RRID:Addgene_28085)
